Addgene plasmid #182518: C-SWAT IAA17-3MYC
Purpose: C-SWAT compatible vector for C-terminal tagging with IAA17 (Auxin inducible degron) and 3MYC. ARF16(PB1)-P2A-osTIR1 with SIR4 homology arms for genome integration.
Depositing lab: Rob Mitra. Depositing organization: Washington University in Saint Louis. Publication: A Suite of New Strain Construction Vectors for Gene Expression Knockdown in Budding Yeast. Shively CA, Dong F, Mitra RD. ACS Synth Biol. 2023 Jan 17. doi: 10.1021/acssynbio.2c00547. PubMed 36650116.
Backbone
  Vector backbone: pMaM482
  Total vector size (bp): 9787
  Vector type: Yeast Expression
  Selectable markers: MET/CYS
Growth in bacteria
  Bacterial resistance: Ampicillin, 100 μg/mL
  Growth temperature: 37°C
  Growth strain: DH5alpha
  Copy number: Unknown
Gene/Insert
  Gene/Insert name: IAA17
  Tag / fusion protein: 3MYC
Terms and licenses: Academic/Nonprofit Terms; Industry Terms: Not Available to Industry
How to cite: C-SWAT IAA17-3MYC was a gift from Rob Mitra (Addgene plasmid # 182518 ; http://n2t.net/addgene:182518 ; RRID:Addgene_182518)
