[The description below was written by a language model from this plasmid's Addgene catalogue record and pLannotate feature annotations shown in this document.]
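Description:
C-SWAT IAA17-3MYC is a budding-yeast donor plasmid of about 9.8 kb built on the pMaM482 backbone. It is intended for C-terminal tagging of genes through the C-SWAT tag-swapping system. In E. coli it is propagated through a high-copy ColE1/pUC-type origin with ampicillin resistance (AmpR), and it retains pBluescript-derived remnants: an f1 origin, a lacZα fragment, the lac promoter/operator, T7 and T3 promoters and pieces of the multiple cloning site. For yeast, the feature table shows a CEN/ARS element for low-copy episomal maintenance. It also shows a MET17 (MET15/MET25) gene with its own promoter, which complements methionine/cysteine auxotrophy and matches the catalogued MET/CYS marker.

The tagging module is the Arabidopsis IAA17 auxin-inducible degron followed by Myc epitopes. The annotation software matched these to a fragment of a 13xMyc array, but the record describes them as 3MYC. Swapped onto the 3' end of a target gene, this module yields a protein that can be detected with anti-Myc reagents and degraded on auxin addition.

Downstream, an ADH1 promoter drives the helper cassette, which the record describes as ARF16(PB1)-P2A-osTIR1. The annotation labels the PB1 region as an ARF19 fragment, presumably by homology, and also detects partial HA and SV40 NLS matches before the OsTIR1 coding sequence. OsTIR1 is the rice F-box protein that recruits the degron to a ubiquitin ligase in the presence of auxin. The PB1 domain is an Aux/IAA-interacting domain, though the record does not state its role in this construct. The P2A peptide lets both proteins be made from one transcript. The record says SIR4 homology arms are included for genomic integration, although they are not annotated in the feature table. The plasmid belongs to a vector suite for gene expression knockdown in yeast.
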