Features (pLannotate 1.2.2; 27 found; start..end, strand, type, name):
    137..184     +  misc_feature   bom (fragment): basis of mobility region from pBR322
    190..206     +  promoter       URA3 promoter (fragment): S. cerevisiae URA3
    207..439     +  promoter       MET17 promoter (fragment): S. cerevisiae MET17; expression is repressed by methionine; MET15; MET25
    440..1774    +  CDS            MET17: O-acetylserine and O-acetylhomoserine sulfhydrylase, required for sulfur amino acid synthesis; S. cerevisiae MET17 MET15; MET25
   1829..1878    +  misc_feature   bom (fragment): basis of mobility region from pBR322
   1906..2334    -  rep_origin     f1 ori (sequence partly withheld): f1 bacteriophage origin of replication; arrow indicates direction of (+) strand synthesis
   2338..2493    -  CDS            lacZα (fragment): LacZα fragment of β-galactosidase; lacZ fragment
   2501..2519    +  promoter       T7 promoter: promoter for bacteriophage T7 RNA polymerase
   2528..2588    -  misc_feature   MCS (fragment): pBluescript multiple cloning site
   2655..3335    +  CDS            IAA17: IAA17_ARATH - Also known as AXR3. Experimental evidence at protein level: Swiss-Prot protein existence level 1. Aux/IAA proteins are short-lived transcriptional factors that function as repressors of early auxin response genes at low auxin concentrations. Repression is thought to result from the interaction with auxin response factors (ARFs), proteins that bind to the auxin- responsive promoter element (AuxRE). Formation of heterodimers with ARF proteins may alter their ability to modulate early auxin response genes expression. From Arabidopsis thaliana (Mouse-ear cress).
   3360..3470    +  CDS            13xMyc (fragment): 13 tandem Myc epitope tags
   3952..4348    +  promoter       ADH1 promoter: S. cerevisiae ADH1; promoter for alcohol dehydrogenase 1
   4424..4924    +  CDS            ARF19 (fragment): ARFS_ARATH - Also known as IAA22. Experimental evidence at protein level: Swiss-Prot protein existence level 1. Auxin response factors (ARFs) are transcriptional factors that bind specifically to the DNA sequence 5'-TGTCTC-3' found in the auxin-responsive promoter elements (AuxREs). Could act as transcriptional activator or repressor. Formation of heterodimers with Aux/IAA proteins may alter their ability to modulate early auxin response genes expression. Involved in ethylene responses. Regulates lateral root formation through direct regulation of LBD16 and/or LBD29. Functionally redundant wit
   4928..4953    +  CDS            3xHA (fragment): three tandem HA epitope tags
   5057..5076    +  CDS            SV40 NLS (fragment): nuclear localization signal of SV40 (simian virus 40) large T antigen
   5093..6814    +  CDS            OsTIR1: rice transport inhibitor response 1 protein F-box protein that mediates auxin-dependent interaction of a ubiquitin ligase with an auxin-inducible degron (Tan et al., 2007)
   6974..6996    -  misc_feature   MCS (fragment): pBluescript multiple cloning site
   7009..7027    -  promoter       T3 promoter: promoter for bacteriophage T3 RNA polymerase
   7072..7088    -  protein_bind   lac operator: The lac repressor binds to the lac operator to inhibit transcription in E. coli. This inhibition can be relieved by adding lactose or isopropyl-β-D-thiogalactopyranoside (IPTG). lac repressor encoded by lacI
   7096..7126    -  promoter       lac promoter: promoter for the E. coli lac operon
   7141..7162    -  protein_bind   CAP binding site: CAP binding activates transcription in the presence of cAMP. E. coli catabolite activator protein
   7175..7267    -  CDS            lacI (fragment): lac repressor; lacI; The lac repressor binds to the lac operator to inhibit transcription in E. coli. This inhibition can be relieved by adding lactose or isopropyl-β-D-thiogalactopyranoside (IPTG).
   7450..8038    -  rep_origin     ori: high-copy-number ColE1/pMB1/pBR322/pUC origin of replication
   8209..9069    -  CDS            AmpR: β-lactamase; bla; confers resistance to ampicillin, carbenicillin, and related antibiotics
   9070..9174    -  promoter       AmpR promoter: bla
   9211..9714    +  misc_feature   CEN/ARS: S. cerevisiae CEN6 centromere fused to an autonomously replicating sequence
   9782..35      +  CDS            rop (fragment) (across the origin): Rop protein, which maintains plasmids at low copy number; rop
>Addgene plasmid #182518 | C-SWAT IAA17-3MYC | addgene full sequence | sequence record 358261 | Addgene NGS Result
TCGCGCGTTTCGGTGATGACGGTGAAAACCTCTGACACATGCAGCTCCCGGAGACGGTCACAGCTTGTCT
GTAAGCGGATGCCGGGAGCAGACAAGCCCGTCAGGGCGCGTCAGCGGGTGTTGGCGGGTGTCGGGGCTGG
CTTAACTATGCGGCATCAGAGCAGATTGTACTGAGAGTGCACCACGCTTTTCAATTCAATTCATCACCAT
CCTCATGAAAACTGTGTAACATAATAACCGAAGTGTCGAAAAGGTGGCACCTTGTCCAATTGAACACGCT
CGATGAAAAAAATAAGATATATATAAGGTTAAGTAAAGCGTCTGTTAGAAAGGAAGTTTTTCCTTTTTCT
TGCTCTCTTGTCTTTTCATCTACTATTTCCTTCGTGTAATACAGGGTCGTCAGATACATAGATACAATTC
TATTACCCCCATCCATACAATGCCATCTCATTTCGATACTGTTCAACTACACGCCGGCCAAGAGAACCCT
GGTGACAATGCTCACAGATCCAGAGCTGTACCAATTTACGCCACCACTTCTTATGTTTTCGAAAACTCTA
AGCATGGTTCGCAATTGTTTGGTCTAGAAGTTCCAGGTTACGTCTATTCCCGTTTCCAAAACCCAACCAG
TAATGTTTTGGAAGAAAGAATTGCTGCCTTAGAAGGTGGTGCTGCTGCTTTGGCTGTTTCCTCCGGTCAA
GCCGCTCAAACCCTTGCCATCCAAGGTTTGGCACACACTGGTGACAACATCGTTTCCACTTCTTACTTAT
ACGGTGGTACTTATAACCAGTTCAAAATCTCGTTCAAAAGATTTGGTATCGAGGCTAGATTTGTTGAAGG
TGACAATCCAGAAGAATTCGAAAAGGTCTTTGATGAAAGAACCAAGGCTGTTTATTTGGAAACCATTGGT
AATCCAAAGTACAATGTTCCGGATTTTGAAAAAATTGTTGCAATTGCTCACAAACACGGTATTCCAGTTG
TCGTTGACAACACATTTGGTGCCGGTGGTTACTTCTGTCAGCCAATTAAATACGGTGCTGATATTGTAAC
ACATTCTGCTACCAAATGGATTGGTGGTCATGGTACTACTATCGGTGGTATTATTGTTGACTCTGGTAAG
TTCCCATGGAAGGACTACCCAGAAAAGTTCCCTCAATTCTCTCAACCTGCCGAAGGATATCACGGTACTA
TCTACAATGAAGCCTACGGTAACTTGGCATACATCGTTCATGTTAGAACTGAACTATTAAGAGATTTGGG
TCCATTGATGAACCCATTTGCCTCTTTCTTGCTACTACAAGGTGTTGAAACATTATCTTTGAGAGCTGAA
AGACACGGTGAAAATGCATTGAAGTTAGCCAAATGGTTAGAACAATCCCCATACGTATCTTGGGTTTCAT
ACCCTGGTTTAGCATCTCATTCTCATCATGAAAATGCTAAGAAGTATCTATCTAACGGTTTCGGTGGTGT
CTTATCTTTCGGTGTAAAAGACTTACCAAATGCCGACAAGGAAACTGACCCATTCGAACTTTCTGGTGCT
CAAGTTGTTGACAATTTAAAGCTTGCCTCTAACTTGGCCAATGTTGGTGATGCCAAGACCTTAGTCATTG
CTCCATACTTCACTACCCACAAACAATTAAATGACAAAGAAAAGTTGGCATCTGGTGTTACCAAGGACTT
AATTCGTGTCTCTGTTGGTATCGAATTTATTGATGACATTATTGCAGACTTCCAGCAATCTTTTGAAACT
GTTTTCGCTGGCCAAAAACCATGAGTGTGCGTGATGAGTTGTAAAATTATGTATAAACCTACTTTCTCTC
ACAAGTACTGCGGTGTGAAATACCGCACAGATGCGTAAGGAGAAAATACCGCATCAGGAAATTGTAAGCG
TTAATATTTTGTTAAAATTCGCGTTAAATTTTTGTTAAATCAGCTCATTTTTTAACCAATAGGCCGAAAT
CGGCAAAATCCCTTATAAATCAAAAGAATAGACCGAGATAGGGT
[37 nt withheld, positions 2005-2041]
AAAGAACGTGGACTCCAACGTCAAAGG
[49 nt withheld, positions 2069-2117]
T
[91 nt withheld, positions 2119-2209]
G
[124 nt withheld, positions 2211-2334]
CCATTCGCCATTCAGGCTGCGCAACTGTTGGGAAGGGCGATCGGTGCGGGCCTCTTCGCTATTACGCCAG
CTGGCGAAAGGGGGATGTGCTGCAAGGCGATTAAGTTGGGTAACGCCAGGGTTTTCCCAGTCACGACGTT
GTAAAACGACGGCCAGTGAGCGCGCGTAATACGACTCACTATAGGGCGAATTGGGTACCGGGCCCCCCCT
CGAGGTCGACGGTATCGATAAGCTTGATATCGAATTCCTGCAGCTATATTACCCTGTTATCCCTACGTAC
GCTGCAGGTCGACGGTGGCGGTTCTGGCGGTGGCGGATCCGGCTCTGTTGAGTTAAACCTGCGTGAGACC
GAGCTATGTCTTGGTCTACCCGGTGGTGACACTGTAGCACCAGTGACAGGCAACAAAAGGGGCTTCAGCG
AGACTGTAGATCTGAAGCTAAACTTAAACAACGAACCAGCTAATAAGGAAGGTAGTACAACACATGATGT
GGTTACGTTTGACAGCAAGGAGAAGAGTGCCTGTCCCAAAGATCCGGCAAAGCCCCCGGCGAAGGCCCAG
GTTGTAGGTTGGCCTCCGGTAAGGTCCTATCGTAAAAACGTAATGGTTAGTTGTCAGAAGTCCAGCGGAG
GACCTGAAGCAGCGGCGTTCGTCAAAGTATCTATGGATGGCGCCCCATACTTGAGAAAGATAGACCTGCG
TATGTATAAGTCTTACGACGAGTTATCAAATGCGCTATCTAACATGTTCAGCAGTTTCACCATGGGCAAA
CATGGTGGTGAGGAGGGAATGATCGACTTCATGAACGAGAGAAAACTTATGGACCTGGTGAATAGCTGGG
ATTATGTCCCTAGCTACGAGGATAAAGACGGGGATTGGATGCTTGTGGGGGATGTTCCGTGGCCGATGTT
CGTCGATACGTGTAAGCGTCTGCGTCTAATGAAGGGCTCCGATGCTATTGGTTTAGCTCCGCGTGCTATG
GAAAAGTGTAAGTCCAGAGCTGTATCACCCGGGGGATCCTCTAGAGGTGAACAAAAGTTGATTTCTGAAG
AAGATTTGAACGGTGAACAAAAGCTAATCTCCGAGGAAGACTTGAACGGTGAACAAAAATTAATCTCAGA
AGAAGACTTGAACGGATCCTCTAGAGTCGACTGACTTAAGAGTTCTTCTTTGAGATATCGATTGAACGAG
CTCGAATTCATCGATCTATATTACCCTGTTATCCCTAGCGTAACTATGCCAAATGACAATAAGACACCCA
ATAGGTCCAGCACTCCCAAGTTTACTAAAAAACCAGTAACCCCGAATGATAAAATTCCTGAAAGACGGGT
GTACAATATGGACTTCCTCTTTTCTGGCAACCAAACCCATACATCGGGATTCCTATAATACCTTCGTTGG
TCTCCCTAACATGTAGGTGGCGGAGGGGAGATATACAATAGAACAGATACCAGACAAGACATAATGGGCT
AAACAAGACTACACCAATTACACTGCCTCATTGATGGTGGTACATAACGAACTAATACTGTAGCCCTAGA
CTTGATAGCCATCATCATATCGAAGTTTCACTACCCTTTTTCCATTTGCCATCTATTGAAGTAATAATAG
GCGCATGCAACTTCTTTTCTTTTTTTTTCTTTTCTCTCTCCCCCGTTGTTGTCTCACCATATCCGCAATG
ACAAAAAAATGATGGAAGACACTAAAGGAAAAAATTAACGACAAAGACAGCACCAACAGATGTCGTTGTT
CCAGAGCTGATGAGGGGTATCTCGAAGCACACGAAACTTTTTCCTTCCTTCATTCACGCACACTACTCTC
TAATGAGCAACGGTATACGGCCTTCCTTCCAGTTACTTGAATTTGAAATAAAAAAAAGTTTGCTGTCTTG
CTATCAAGTATAAATAGACCTGCAATTATTAATCTTTTGTTTCCTCGTCATTGTTCTCGTTCCCTTTCTT
CCTTGTTTCTTTTTCTGCACAATATTTCAAGCTATACCAAGCATACAATCAACTATCTCATATACAACTA
GAATGCCCAAGAAGAAACGTAAGGTGGGTTCCACCCTTACGAGCGGTCAACGTGACCACAGAGACGTTGA
AAATGAGTTATCCAGTGCAGCTTTTAGCAGTCAAAGTTTCGGGGTTCCAGATATGTCATTCAAACCGGGG
TGCTCCAGTGACGTCGCAGTCACTGATGCGGGTATGCCTAGCCAAGGGTTATGGAACAACCAGACGCAAA
GGATGCGTACCTTCACTAAGGTCCAGAAAAGGGGCTCTGTTGGGAGGAGTATCGACATCACCAGGTATCG
TGATTACGATGAGCTACGTCATGATCTGGCATGTATGTTCGGCATACAGGGGCAGTTAGAAGACCCTTAT
CGTATGGATTGGAAGTTAGTTTATGTGGATCACGAGAACGATATACTGTTGGTGGGCGACGACCCGTGGG
AGGAATTTGTAGGTTGTGTTAAGTCTATCAAGATTCTATCTGCTGCAGAGGTGCAGCAAATGAGCTTGGA
CGGGGATCTTGGTGGAGTTCCGCCCCAAACCCAGGCGTGCAGTGCTTCAGACGATGCGAACGCTTGGAGA
GGCTATCCCTACGACGTGCCTGATTATGCGGGTAGCGGGGCCACTAACTTCAGCTTGTTGAAGCAGGCTG
GCGATGTGGAGGAGAATCCAGGTCCGGCGGCTACCGATAAAGCGGAATTAATTCCCGAGCCTCCAAAAAA
GAAGAGAAAGGTCGAATTGGGTACCGCCACGTACTTCCCGGAGGAGGTGGTGGAGCACATCTTCAGCTTC
CTGCCGGCGCAGCGCGACCGCAACACGGTCTCGCTCGTCTGCAAGGTGTGGTACGAGATCGAGAGGCTGA
GCCGCCGCGGCGTCTTCGTGGGCAACTGCTACGCCGTGCGCGCCGGCCGCGTCGCCGCGCGGTTCCCCAA
CGTGCGGGCGCTCACGGTGAAGGGGAAGCCCCACTTCGCCGACTTCAACCTCGTGCCCCCCGACTGGGGC
GGCTACGCGGGGCCGTGGATCGAGGCGGCCGCGAGGGGATGCCACGGCCTGGAGGAGCTCAGGATGAAGC
GGATGGTGGTGTCCGACGAGAGCCTCGAGCTGCTGGCTCGCTCGTTCCCGCGGTTCAGGGCTCTTGTTCT
TATCAGCTGCGAGGGGTTCAGCACTGACGGGCTAGCCGCCGTCGCGAGCCATTGCAAGCTTCTGAGGGAG
TTGGATTTGCAGGAAAATGAAGTGGAGGATCGAGGGCCTAGGTGGCTTTCCTGCTTCCCTGATTCCTGCA
CATCACTTGTCTCATTGAATTTTGCCTGCATCAAAGGGGAGGTTAATGCTGGTTCACTGGAGAGACTTGT
TAGCAGGTCCCCAAACCTGCGGAGTTTGAGGCTGAATCGATCTGTATCGGTAGATACACTTGCAAAGATA
CTACTGCGTACCCCTAACTTGGAGGATTTGGGGACAGGGAATTTGACAGATGACTTCCAAACTGAGTCCT
ACTTTAAGCTTACCAGTGCTCTGGAGAAATGCAAGATGTTGAGGAGTTTGTCTGGATTCTGGGATGCTTC
TCCTGTTTGCCTGTCATTTATCTACCCCCTGTGTGCTCAACTGACAGGATTGAACTTGAGCTATGCACCC
ACACTTGATGCTTCTGACCTTACAAAAATGATTAGCCGCTGTGTGAAGCTCCAACGCCTTTGGGTACTGG
ATTGTATCTCGGACAAAGGCTTGCAAGTGGTGGCCTCCAGTTGCAAAGACTTGCAAGAACTCAGGGTATT
TCCATCAGATTTCTACGTAGCTGGTTATTCTGCAGTGACAGAGGAGGGACTTGTTGCAGTATCCTTGGGC
TGTCCAAAACTGAACTCACTACTGTACTTCTGTCACCAAATGACTAATGCTGCACTAGTTACTGTCGCCA
AGAACTGTCCAAATTTCACACGATTCAGACTTTGTATTCTTGAGCCAGGGAAGCCTGATGTTGTGACAAG
CCAACCATTAGATGAAGGCTTTGGAGCTATTGTTCGTGAGTGCAAGGGATTACAACGTTTGTCAATATCT
GGTCTTCTCACAGACAAAGTTTTCATGTATATTGGGAAATATGCAAAACAACTTGAGATGCTTTCTATAG
CATTTGCTGGTGACAGTGATAAGGGTATGATGCATGTTATGAATGGATGCAAGAATTTAAGGAAACTGGA
GATAAGAGATAGCCCGTTTGGTGATGCTGCACTCTTGGGGAATTTTGCTAGGTACGAGACAATGCGATCC
CTTTGGATGTCATCTTGCAATGTCACGTTAAAGGGGTGCCAAGTCCTTGCGTCAAAGATGCCGATGCTCA
ATGTTGAGGTCATAAATGAGCGGGATGGTAGCAATGAAATGGAGGAAAACCATGGAGATCTGCCTAAAGT
GGAGAAATTATATGTGTACCGCACAACTGCTGGGGCGAGGGATGATGCACCAAATTTTGTTAAAATCCTA
GTCGACTCCGGTTCTGCTGCTAGTGGTTGAACGCGTGGCGCCTGGAAAAAGATTTTCAAGTGAATAAGGA
GATAAAACCGTATTGACTTTTTATCATTCTACAAAAGACCAGTAACGAAGTGTACCCTGCTATATTACCC
TGTTATCCCTAGCGTAACTCGGCCGCCACCGCGGTGGAGCTCCAGCTTTTGTTCCCTTTAGTGAGGGTTA
ATTGCGCGCTTGGCGTAATCATGGTCATAGCTGTTTCCTGTGTGAAATTGTTATCCGCTCACAATTCCAC
ACAACATACGAGCCGGAAGCATAAAGTGTAAAGCCTGGGGTGCCTAATGAGTGAGCTAACTCACATTAAT
TGCGTTGCGCTCACTGCCCGCTTTCCAGTCGGGAAACCTGTCGTGCCAGCTGCATTAATGAATCGGCCAA
CGCGCGGGGAGAGGCGGTTTGCGTATTGGGCGCTCTTCCGCTTCCTCGCTCACTGACTCGCTGCGCTCGG
TCGTTCGGCTGCGGCGAGCGGTATCAGCTCACTCAAAGGCGGTAATACGGTTATCCACAGAATCAGGGGA
TAACGCAGGAAAGAACATGTGAGCAAAAGGCCAGCAAAAGGCCAGGAACCGTAAAAAGGCCGCGTTGCTG
GCGTTTTTCCATAGGCTCCGCCCCCCTGACGAGCATCACAAAAATCGACGCTCAAGTCAGAGGTGGCGAA
ACCCGACAGGACTATAAAGATACCAGGCGTTTCCCCCTGGAAGCTCCCTCGTGCGCTCTCCTGTTCCGAC
CCTGCCGCTTACCGGATACCTGTCCGCCTTTCTCCCTTCGGGAAGCGTGGCGCTTTCTCATAGCTCACGC
TGTAGGTATCTCAGTTCGGTGTAGGTCGTTCGCTCCAAGCTGGGCTGTGTGCACGAACCCCCCGTTCAGC
CCGACCGCTGCGCCTTATCCGGTAACTATCGTCTTGAGTCCAACCCGGTAAGACACGACTTATCGCCACT
GGCAGCAGCCACTGGTAACAGGATTAGCAGAGCGAGGTATGTAGGCGGTGCTACAGAGTTCTTGAAGTGG
TGGCCTAACTACGGCTACACTAGAAGAACAGTATTTGGTATCTGCGCTCTGCTGAAGCCAGTTACCTTCG
GAAAAAGAGTTGGTAGCTCTTGATCCGGCAAACAAACCACCGCTGGTAGCGGTGGTTTTTTTGTTTGCAA
GCAGCAGATTACGCGCAGAAAAAAAGGATCTCAAGAAGATCCTTTGATCTTTTCTACGGGGTCTGACGCT
CAGTGGAACGAAAACTCACGTTAAGGGATTTTGGTCATGAGATTATCAAAAAGGATCTTCACCTAGATCC
TTTTAAATTAAAAATGAAGTTTTAAATCAATCTAAAGTATATATGAGTAAACTTGGTCTGACAGTTACCA
ATGCTTAATCAGTGAGGCACCTATCTCAGCGATCTGTCTATTTCGTTCATCCATAGTTGCCTGACTCCCC
GTCGTGTAGATAACTACGATACGGGAGGGCTTACCATCTGGCCCCAGTGCTGCAATGATACCGCGAGACC
CACGCTCACCGGCTCCAGATTTATCAGCAATAAACCAGCCAGCCGGAAGGGCCGAGCGCAGAAGTGGTCC
TGCAACTTTATCCGCCTCCATCCAGTCTATTAATTGTTGCCGGGAAGCTAGAGTAAGTAGTTCGCCAGTT
AATAGTTTGCGCAACGTTGTTGCCATTGCTACAGGCATCGTGGTGTCACGCTCGTCGTTTGGTATGGCTT
CATTCAGCTCCGGTTCCCAACGATCAAGGCGAGTTACATGATCCCCCATGTTGTGCAAAAAAGCGGTTAG
CTCCTTCGGTCCTCCGATCGTTGTCAGAAGTAAGTTGGCCGCAGTGTTATCACTCATGGTTATGGCAGCA
CTGCATAATTCTCTTACTGTCATGCCATCCGTAAGATGCTTTTCTGTGACTGGTGAGTACTCAACCAAGT
CATTCTGAGAATAGTGTATGCGGCGACCGAGTTGCTCTTGCCCGGCGTCAATACGGGATAATACCGCGCC
ACATAGCAGAACTTTAAAAGTGCTCATCATTGGAAAACGTTCTTCGGGGCGAAAACTCTCAAGGATCTTA
CCGCTGTTGAGATCCAGTTCGATGTAACCCACTCGTGCACCCAACTGATCTTCAGCATCTTTTACTTTCA
CCAGCGTTTCTGGGTGAGCAAAAACAGGAAGGCAAAATGCCGCAAAAAAGGGAATAAGGGCGACACGGAA
ATGTTGAATACTCATACTCTTCCTTTTTCAATATTATTGAAGCATTTATCAGGGTTATTGTCTCATGAGC
GGATACATATTTGAATGTATTTAGAAAAATAAACAAATAGGGGTTCCGCGCACATTTCCCCGAAAAGTGC
CACCTGGGTCCTTTTCATCACGTGCTATAAAAATAATTATAATTTAAATTTTTTAATATAAATATATAAA
TTAAAAATAGAAAGTAAAAAAAGAAATTAAAGAAAAAATAGTTTTTGTTTTCCGAAGATGTAAAAGACTC
TAGGGGGATCGCCAACAAATACTACCTTTTATCTTGCTCTTCCTGCTCTCAGGTATTAATGCCGAATTGT
TTCATCTTGTCTGTGTAGAAGACCACACACGAAAATCCTGTGATTTTACATTTTACTTATCGTTAATCGA
ATGTATATCTATTTAATCTGCTTTTCTTGTCTAATAAATATATATGTAAAGTACGCTTTTTGTTGAAATT
TTTTAAACCTTTGTTTATTTTTTTTTCTTCATTCCGTAACTCTTCTACCTTCTTTATTTACTTTCTAAAA
TCCAAATACAAAACATAAAAATAAATAAACACAGAGTAAATTCCCAAATTATTCCATCATTAAAAGATAC
GAGGCGCGTGTAAGTTACAGGCAAGCGATCCGTCTAAGAAACCATTATTATCATGACATTAACCTATAAA
AATAGGCGTATCACGAGGCCCTTTCGTC
